Addgene plasmid #144194: TFORF1812
Purpose: Lentiviral vector for overexpressing transcription factor ORFs with unique 24-bp barcodes. Barcodes facilitate identification of transcription factors in pooled screens.
Depositing lab: Feng Zhang. Depositing organization: Broad Institute. Publication: A transcription factor atlas of directed differentiation. Joung J, Ma S, Tay T, Geiger-Schuller KR, Kirchgatterer PC, Verdine VK, Guo B, Arias-Garcia MA, Allen WE, Singh A, Kuksenko O, Abudayyeh OO, Gootenberg JS, Fu Z, Macrae RK, Buenrostro JD, Regev A, Zhang F. Cell. 2023 Jan 5;186(1):209-229.e26. doi: 10.1016/j.cell.2022.11.026. PubMed 36608654.
Backbone
  Vector backbone: pLX_TRC317
  Backbone manufacturer: Broad Institute Genetic Perturbation Platform
  Backbone size w/o insert (bp): 8264
  Vector type: Mammalian Expression, Lentiviral
  Selectable markers: Puromycin
Growth in bacteria
  Bacterial resistance: Ampicillin, 100 μg/mL
  Growth temperature: 37°C
  Growth strain: NEB Stable
  Copy number: High Copy
Gene/Insert
  Gene/Insert name: ZNF438
  Species: H. sapiens (human)
  Insert size (bp): 2558
  Entrez Gene: ZNF438 (a.k.a. FLJ32761, MGC126671, bA330O11.1, RP11-330O11.1)
  Promoter: EF1a
  Cloning method: Unknown
  Sequencing primers: 5′ GGGTGGAGACTGAAGTTAGGCCAG; 3′ CACATAGCGTAAAAGGAGCAACATAG
Terms and licenses: Academic/Nonprofit Terms; Industry Terms: Not Available to Industry
Depositor comments: NM_001143770,NM_001143771,XM_017015873,XM_011519376,XM_011519377,XM_006717399,XM_006717398,XM_017015874,ENST00000331737,ENST00000452305 . The transcription factor ORF portion of this plasmid was synthesized by Genewiz. Please test multiple small colonies in case of plasmid recombination. To make this collection available in a timely manner, a portion of this collection was not fully sequenced by Addgene. If an Addgene verified full plasmid sequence is not available, please contact us prior to placing an order to request the full sequence.
How to cite: TFORF1812 was a gift from Feng Zhang (Addgene plasmid # 144194 ; http://n2t.net/addgene:144194 ; RRID:Addgene_144194)
