[The description below was written by a language model from this plasmid's Addgene catalogue record and pLannotate feature annotations shown in this document.]
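Description:
TFORF1812 is a third-generation-style, self-inactivating lentiviral expression plasmid built on the pLX_TRC317 backbone and carrying the human zinc-finger transcription factor ZNF438 as its payload. It belongs to a barcoded transcription factor ORF collection in which each clone pairs a synthesized ORF with a unique 24-bp barcode, so that individual factors can be identified by sequencing in pooled overexpression screens. The barcode itself is not annotated in the feature table. In bacteria the plasmid is maintained through a high-copy ColE1/pUC-type origin and an ampicillin resistance gene (β-lactamase), and an f1 origin is also present. The depositor notes that the plasmid may recombine, as is common for constructs containing repeated LTRs.

The viral genome is transcribed in packaging cells from an RSV promoter fused to a truncated HIV-1 5' LTR, followed by the Ψ packaging signal with a gag fragment, the Rev response element for Rev-dependent nuclear export, and a cPPT/CTS that aids nuclear import of the reverse-transcribed genome. Within the provirus, an SV40 early promoter drives puromycin N-acetyltransferase for selection of transduced mammalian cells, and a separate EF-1α promoter provides strong constitutive expression of the ZNF438 coding sequence. Downstream, a WPRE enhances transcript stability and expression, and the ΔU3 3' LTR renders the integrated vector self-inactivating; an SV40 polyadenylation signal lies beyond it. Short annotated fragments such as the U6 promoter piece after the ORF and the lac, T7 and T3 elements appear to be backbone remnants rather than functional units. The full sequence of about 10.8 kb matches the stated backbone plus insert sizes. The construct is used to overexpress ZNF438 stably, alone or in pooled screens such as directed differentiation studies.
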