Features (pLannotate 1.2.2; 31 found; start..end, strand, type, name):
      1..1179    +  promoter       EF-1α promoter: strong constitutive promoter for human elongation factor EF-1α
   1205..3649    +  CDS            ZNF438: ZN438_HUMAN - Experimental evidence at protein level: Swiss-Prot protein existence level 1. Isoform 1 acts as a transcriptional repressor. From Homo sapiens (Human).
   3665..3718    +  promoter       U6 promoter (fragment): RNA polymerase III promoter for human U6 snRNA
   3760..4348    +  misc_feature   WPRE: woodchuck hepatitis virus posttranscriptional regulatory element
   4399..4418    +  misc_feature   cPPT/CTS (fragment): central polypurine tract and central termination sequence of HIV-1
   4420..4653    +  LTR            3' LTR (ΔU3): self-inactivating 3' long terminal repeat (LTR) from HIV-1
   4731..4852    +  polyA_signal   SV40 poly(A) signal: SV40 polyadenylation signal
   4892..5027    +  rep_origin     SV40 ori: SV40 origin of replication
   5048..5066    -  promoter       T7 promoter: promoter for bacteriophage T7 RNA polymerase
   5074..5229    +  CDS            lacZα (fragment): LacZα fragment of β-galactosidase; lacZ fragment
   5234..5662    +  rep_origin     f1 ori (sequence partly withheld): f1 bacteriophage origin of replication; arrow indicates direction of (+) strand synthesis
   5715..5819    +  promoter       AmpR promoter: bla
   5820..6680    +  CDS            AmpR: β-lactamase; bla; confers resistance to ampicillin, carbenicillin, and related antibiotics
   6851..7439    +  rep_origin     ori: high-copy-number ColE1/pMB1/pBR322/pUC origin of replication
   7622..7714    +  CDS            lacI (fragment): lac repressor; lacI; The lac repressor binds to the lac operator to inhibit transcription in E. coli. This inhibition can be relieved by adding lactose or isopropyl-β-D-thiogalactopyranoside (IPTG).
   7727..7748    +  protein_bind   CAP binding site: CAP binding activates transcription in the presence of cAMP. E. coli catabolite activator protein
   7763..7793    +  promoter       lac promoter: promoter for the E. coli lac operon
   7797..7819    +  protein_bind   lac operator (fragment): The lac repressor binds to the lac operator to inhibit transcription in E. coli. This inhibition can be relieved by adding lactose or isopropyl-β-D-thiogalactopyranoside (IPTG). lac repressor encoded by lacI
   7862..7880    +  promoter       T3 promoter: promoter for bacteriophage T3 RNA polymerase
   7908..8134    +  promoter       RSV promoter: Rous sarcoma virus enhancer/promoter
   8135..8315    +  LTR            5' LTR (truncated): truncated 5' long terminal repeat (LTR) from HIV-1
   8362..8487    +  misc_feature   HIV-1 Ψ: packaging signal of human immunodeficiency virus type 1
   8471..8834    +  CDS            HIV-1 gag (fragment): gag protein from human immunodeficiency virus 1; gag
   8980..9213    +  misc_feature   RRE: The Rev response element (RRE) of HIV-1 allows for Rev-dependent mRNA export from the nucleus to the cytoplasm.
   9590..9616    +  CDS            Rev (fragment): human immunodeficiency virus 1 (HIV-1) Rev protein; rev; enhances nuclear export of unspliced and incompletely spliced viral mRNAs
   9623..9646    +  promoter       SV40 promoter (fragment): SV40 early promoter
   9647..9718    +  promoter       SV40 promoter (fragment): SV40 enhancer and early promoter
   9742..9877    +  rep_origin     SV40 ori: SV40 origin of replication
   9923..10519   +  CDS            PuroR (fragment): puromycin N-acetyltransferase; pac from Streptomyces; confers resistance to puromycin
  10568..10685   +  misc_feature   cPPT/CTS: central polypurine tract and central termination sequence of HIV-1
  10750..10816   +  CDS            small t antigen (fragment): SV40 (simian virus 40) small t antigen
>Addgene plasmid #144194 | TFORF1812 | addgene full sequence | sequence record 353706 | Addgene NGS Result
GGCTCCGGTGCCCGTCAGTGGGCAGAGCGCACATCGCCCACAGTCCCCGAGAAGTTGGGGGGAGGGGTCG
GCAATTGAACCGGTGCCTAGAGAAGGTGGCGCGGGGTAAACTGGGAAAGTGATGTCGTGTACTGGCTCCG
CCTTTTTCCCGAGGGTGGGGGAGAACCGTATATAAGTGCAGTAGTCGCCGTGAACGTTCTTTTTCGCAAC
GGGTTTGCCGCCAGAACACAGGTAAGTGCCGTGTGTGGTTCCCGCGGGCCTGGCCTCTTTACGGGTTATG
GCCCTTGCGTGCCTTGAATTACTTCCACCTGGCTGCAGTACGTGATTCTTGATCCCGAGCTTCGGGTTGG
AAGTGGGTGGGAGAGTTCGAGGCCTTGCGCTTAAGGAGCCCCTTCGCCTCGTGCTTGAGTTGAGGCCTGG
CCTGGGCGCTGGGGCCGCCGCGTGCGAATCTGGTGGCACCTTCGCGCCTGTCTCGCTGCTTTCGATAAGT
CTCTAGCCATTTAAAATTTTTGATGACCTGCTGCGACGCTTTTTTTCTGGCAAGATAGTCTTGTAAATGC
GGGCCAAGATCTGCACACTGGTATTTCGGTTTTTGGGGCCGCGGGCGGCGACGGGGCCCGTGCGTCCCAG
CGCACATGTTCGGCGAGGCGGGGCCTGCGAGCGCGGCCACCGAGAATCGGACGGGGGTAGTCTCAAGCTG
GCCGGCCTGCTCTGGTGCCTGGCCTCGCGCCGCCGTGTATCGCCCCGCCCTGGGCGGCAAGGCTGGCCCG
GTCGGCACCAGTTGCGTGAGCGGAAAGATGGCCGCTTCCCGGCCCTGCTGCAGGGAGCTCAAAATGGAGG
ACGCGGCGCTCGGGAGAGCGGGCGGGTGAGTCACCCACACAAAGGAAAAGGGCCTTTCCGTCCTCAGCCG
TCGCTTCATGTGACTCCACGGAGTACCGGGCGCCGTCCAGGCACCTCGATTAGTTCTCGAGCTTTTGGAG
TACGTCGTCTTTAGGTTGGGGGGAGGGGTTTTATGCGATGGAGTTTCCCCACACTGAGTGGGTGGAGACT
GAAGTTAGGCCAGCTTGGCACTTGATGTAATTCTCCTTGGAATTTGCCCTTTTTGAGTTTGGATCTTGGT
TCATTCTCAAGCCTCAGACAGTGGTTCAAAGTTTTTTTCTTCCATTTCAGGTGTCGTGAGGCTAGCACCG
CCACCATGGATAGTGAATCAAACATCCCTTCTGGAACAATACAGAGTAGGAAAGGTTTGCAGAATAAGAG
TCAGTTTAGGACCATTGCACCAAAAATTGTGCCCAAAGTCCTAACGTCCAGAATGCTGCCATGTCATTCA
CCATCACGCTCTGATCAGGTGAATCTGGGACCCTCCATCAACTCCAAGCTGCTGGGGATGTCCACCCAGA
ACTATGCCCTGATGCAGGTTGCTGGCCAGGAGGGGACATTTTCTCTTGTTGCTCTGCCACATGTTGCCTC
AGCTCAGCCAATTCAGAAACCCAGAATGTCCCTACCTGAAAACCTGAAACTTCCTATTCCTAGATATCAA
CCCCCTAGAAATAGCAAAGCATCAAGAAAGAAACCCATCCTGATCTTTCCTAAGAGTGGCTGTAGCAAAG
CTCCTGCCCAAACCCAAATGTGTCCTCAGATGTCCCCTTCCCCACCTCACCACCCTGAACTCCTGTACAA
ACCCAGTCCATTTGAGGAAGTACCATCACTAGAGCAAGCCCCAGCCAGCATTAGCACAGCTGCGCTGACC
AATGGAAGTGACCATGGGGACTTGAGACCACCAGTGACCAACACCCATGGCAGTCTGAACCCTCCTGCTA
CCCCAGCATCATCCACACCAGAGGAGCCTGCCAAGCAGGACCTCACAGCTCTTTCAGGGAAAGCACACTT
TGTAAGCAAGATAACATCTAGTAAACCTTCTGCTGTTGCCAGTGAAAAATTTAAAGAACAAGTTGATCTT
GCAAAAACCATGACCAATTTATCACCAACCATTCTTGGCAATGCAGTTCAGTTGATCTCTTCAGTCCCCA
AAGGGAAACTGCCAATCCCACCCTACTCAAGAATGAAGACAATGGAGGTTTACAAAATCAAATCAGATGC
TAACATTGCAGGTTTTTCTTTACCAGGACCTAAGGCCGACTGTGATAAGATACCCTCCACCACAGAAGGC
TTTAATGCAGCCACCAAGGTGGCAAGCAGGCTACCTGTTCCACAAGTGTCACAGCAGAGTGCCTGTGAAA
GTGCCTTTTGTCCACCCACCAAACTTGATCTTAACCACAAAACAAAACTGAACAGTGGAGCAGCAAAGAG
AAAAGGAAGAAAACGGAAGGTACCAGATGAAATTTTGGCATTTCAGGGAAAAAGGAGGAAATATATCATT
AATAAGTGTAGAGATGGTAAAGAAAGAGTAAAAAATGATCCCCAAGAATTCAGAGACCAAAAGCTGGGGA
CCCTGAAAAAATACCGTAGCATTATGCCCAAACCTATCATGGTCATACCCACTTTGGCCTCCCTGGCTTC
TCCAACTACACTACAGTCCCAGATGCTTGGGGGCCTAGGACAGGATGTTTTGTTAAATAATTCACTCACT
CCTAAATATCTTGGCTGTAAGCAAGACAACAGCTCTTCCCCTAAGCCCAGCTCCGTGTTCAGAAATGGAT
TCTCTGGCATTAAGAAGCCTTGGCACAGATGTCACGTCTGCAACCACCACTTCCAGTTCAAACAGCACCT
TCGAGACCACATGAATACACACACCAACAGACGCCCTTACAGTTGTCGGATTTGTCGCAAGTCCTATGTA
CGTCCTGGCAGCCTGAGCACACACATGAAACTTCATCATGGTGAGAACCGTCTGAAGAAACTCATGTGTT
GTGAGTTTTGTGCAAAAGTGTTTGGCCACATCCGAGTCTATTTTGGCCATCTGAAAGAAGTGCATAGGGT
TGTGATCAGCACTGAGCCTGCGCCCAGTGAACTGCAGCCAGGAGACATACCAAAGAACAGAGACATGAGT
GTGCGAGGCATGGAGGGATCATTGGAGAGGGAAAACAAGTCCAACCTGGAAGAAGACTTCCTTCTAAACC
AGGCAGACGAAGTCAAATTACAAATCAAATGTGGTCGTTGTCAGATTACTGCTCAGTCTTTTGCGGAAAT
AAAATTTCATTTACTTGATGTTCATGGAGAGGAAATTGAGGGCAGGCTACAAGAAGGGACCTTCCCAGGA
AGCAAGGGGACTCAGGAAGAGTTGGTGCAGCACGCTAGCCCCGACTGGAAAAGGCATCCTGAGAGAGGGA
AGCCGGAGAAGGTTCATTCCTCCTCCGAGGAATCACATGCATGTCCAAGACTGAAAAGGCAGCTCCACCT
TCATCAGAATGGCGTGGAAATGCTCATGGAAAATGAAGGACCCCAGTCAGGAACCAACAAGCCAAGGGAA
ACCTGCCAGGGCCCTGAGTGTCCTGGCCTCCACACGTTTCTCTTGTGGTCCCATTCAGGCTTTAACTGCC
TGCTTTGTGCAGAGATGCTGGGACGGAAAGAGGACCTCCTCCACCACTGGAAGCACCAGCATAACTGTGA
GGACCCTTCCAAACTGTGGGCTATTTTAAATACGGTCTCCAACCAGGGAGTGATCGAACTTTCCAGTGAA
GCTGAGAAATAGTAATGAACTAGTCCGTAACTTGAAAGTATTTCGATTTCTTGGCTTTATATATCTTGTG
GAAAGGACGATAATCACTATTAGACCACTGAGGGACGCGTTAAGTCGACAATCAACCTCTGGATTACAAA
ATTTGTGAAAGATTGACTGGTATTCTTAACTATGTTGCTCCTTTTACGCTATGTGGATACGCTGCTTTAA
TGCCTTTGTATCATGCTATTGCTTCCCGTATGGCTTTCATTTTCTCCTCCTTGTATAAATCCTGGTTGCT
GTCTCTTTATGAGGAGTTGTGGCCCGTTGTCAGGCAACGTGGCGTGGTGTGCACTGTGTTTGCTGACGCA
ACCCCCACTGGTTGGGGCATTGCCACCACCTGTCAGCTCCTTTCCGGGACTTTCGCTTTCCCCCTCCCTA
TTGCCACGGCGGAACTCATCGCCGCCTGCCTTGCCCGCTGCTGGACAGGGGCTCGGCTGTTGGGCACTGA
CAATTCCGTGGTGTTGTCGGGGAAATCATCGTCCTTTCCTTGGCTGCTCGCCTGTGTTGCCACCTGGATT
CTGCGCGGGACGTCCTTCTGCTACGTCCCTTCGGCCCTCAATCCAGCGGACCTTCCTTCCCGCGGCCTGC
TGCCGGCTCTGCGGCCTCTTCCGCGTCTTCGCCTTCGCCCTCAGACGAGTCGGATCTCCCTTTGGGCCGC
CTCCCCGCGTCGACTTTAAGACCAATGACTTACAAGGCAGCTGTAGATCTTAGCCACTTTTTAAAAGAAA
AGGGGGGACTGGAAGGGCTAATTCACTCCCAACGAAGACAAGATCTGCTTTTTGCTTGTACTGGGTCTCT
CTGGTTAGACCAGATCTGAGCCTGGGAGCTCTCTGGCTAACTAGGGAACCCACTGCTTAAGCCTCAATAA
AGCTTGCCTTGAGTGCTTCAAGTAGTGTGTGCCCGTCTGTTGTGTGACTCTGGTAACTAGAGATCCCTCA
GACCCTTTTAGTCAGTGTGGAAAATCTCTAGCAGTACGTATAGTAGTTCATGTCATCTTATTATTCAGTA
TTTATAACTTGCAAAGAAATGAATATCAGAGAGTGAGAGGAACTTGTTTATTGCAGCTTATAATGGTTAC
AAATAAAGCAATAGCATCACAAATTTCACAAATAAAGCATTTTTTTCACTGCATTCTAGTTGTGGTTTGT
CCAAACTCATCAATGTATCTTATCATGTCTGGCTCTAGCTATCCCGCCCCTAACTCCGCCCATCCCGCCC
CTAACTCCGCCCAGTTCCGCCCATTCTCCGCCCCATGGCTGACTAATTTTTTTTATTTATGCAGAGGCCG
AGGCCGCCTCGGCCTCTGAGCTATTCCAGAAGTAGTGAGGAGGCTTTTTTGGAGGCCTAGGGACGTACCC
AATTCGCCCTATAGTGAGTCGTATTACGCGCGCTCACTGGCCGTCGTTTTACAACGTCGTGACTGGGAAA
ACCCTGGCGTTACCCAACTTAATCGCCTTGCAGCACATCCCCCTTTCGCCAGCTGGCGTAATAGCGAAGA
GGCCCGCACCGATCGCCCTTCCCAACAGTTGCGCAGCCTGAATGGCGAATGGG
[124 nt withheld, positions 5234-5357]
C
[91 nt withheld, positions 5359-5449]
A
[49 nt withheld, positions 5451-5499]
CCTTTGACGTTGGAGTCCACGTTCTTT
[37 nt withheld, positions 5527-5563]
ACCCTATCTCGGTCTATTCTTTTGATTTATAAGGGATTTTGCCGATTTCGGCCTATTGGTTAAAAAATGA
GCTGATTTAACAAAAATTTAACGCGAATTTTAACAAAATATTAACGCTTACAATTTAGGTGGCACTTTTC
GGGGAAATGTGCGCGGAACCCCTATTTGTTTATTTTTCTAAATACATTCAAATATGTATCCGCTCATGAG
ACAATAACCCTGATAAATGCTTCAATAATATTGAAAAAGGAAGAGTATGAGTATTCAACATTTCCGTGTC
GCCCTTATTCCCTTTTTTGCGGCATTTTGCCTTCCTGTTTTTGCTCACCCAGAAACGCTGGTGAAAGTAA
AAGATGCTGAAGATCAGTTGGGTGCACGAGTGGGTTACATCGAACTGGATCTCAACAGCGGTAAGATCCT
TGAGAGTTTTCGCCCCGAAGAACGTTTTCCAATGATGAGCACTTTTAAAGTTCTGCTATGTGGCGCGGTA
TTATCCCGTATTGACGCCGGGCAAGAGCAACTCGGTCGCCGCATACACTATTCTCAGAATGACTTGGTTG
AGTACTCACCAGTCACAGAAAAGCATCTTACGGATGGCATGACAGTAAGAGAATTATGCAGTGCTGCCAT
AACCATGAGTGATAACACTGCGGCCAACTTACTTCTGACAACGATCGGAGGACCGAAGGAGCTAACCGCT
TTTTTGCACAACATGGGGGATCATGTAACTCGCCTTGATCGTTGGGAACCGGAGCTGAATGAAGCCATAC
CAAACGACGAGCGTGACACCACGATGCCTGTAGCAATGGCAACAACGTTGCGCAAACTATTAACTGGCGA
ACTACTTACTCTAGCTTCCCGGCAACAATTAATAGACTGGATGGAGGCGGATAAAGTTGCAGGACCACTT
CTGCGCTCGGCCCTTCCGGCTGGCTGGTTTATTGCTGATAAATCTGGAGCCGGTGAGCGTGGGTCTCGCG
GTATCATTGCAGCACTGGGGCCAGATGGTAAGCCCTCCCGTATCGTAGTTATCTACACGACGGGGAGTCA
GGCAACTATGGATGAACGAAATAGACAGATCGCTGAGATAGGTGCCTCACTGATTAAGCATTGGTAACTG
TCAGACCAAGTTTACTCATATATACTTTAGATTGATTTAAAACTTCATTTTTAATTTAAAAGGATCTAGG
TGAAGATCCTTTTTGATAATCTCATGACCAAAATCCCTTAACGTGAGTTTTCGTTCCACTGAGCGTCAGA
CCCCGTAGAAAAGATCAAAGGATCTTCTTGAGATCCTTTTTTTCTGCGCGTAATCTGCTGCTTGCAAACA
AAAAAACCACCGCTACCAGCGGTGGTTTGTTTGCCGGATCAAGAGCTACCAACTCTTTTTCCGAAGGTAA
CTGGCTTCAGCAGAGCGCAGATACCAAATACTGTTCTTCTAGTGTAGCCGTAGTTAGGCCACCACTTCAA
GAACTCTGTAGCACCGCCTACATACCTCGCTCTGCTAATCCTGTTACCAGTGGCTGCTGCCAGTGGCGAT
AAGTCGTGTCTTACCGGGTTGGACTCAAGACGATAGTTACCGGATAAGGCGCAGCGGTCGGGCTGAACGG
GGGGTTCGTGCACACAGCCCAGCTTGGAGCGAACGACCTACACCGAACTGAGATACCTACAGCGTGAGCT
ATGAGAAAGCGCCACGCTTCCCGAAGGGAGAAAGGCGGACAGGTATCCGGTAAGCGGCAGGGTCGGAACA
GGAGAGCGCACGAGGGAGCTTCCAGGGGGAAACGCCTGGTATCTTTATAGTCCTGTCGGGTTTCGCCACC
TCTGACTTGAGCGTCGATTTTTGTGATGCTCGTCAGGGGGGCGGAGCCTATGGAAAAACGCCAGCAACGC
GGCCTTTTTACGGTTCCTGGCCTTTTGCTGGCCTTTTGCTCACATGTTCTTTCCTGCGTTATCCCCTGAT
TCTGTGGATAACCGTATTACCGCCTTTGAGTGAGCTGATACCGCTCGCCGCAGCCGAACGACCGAGCGCA
GCGAGTCAGTGAGCGAGGAAGCGGAAGAGCGCCCAATACGCAAACCGCCTCTCCCCGCGCGTTGGCCGAT
TCATTAATGCAGCTGGCACGACAGGTTTCCCGACTGGAAAGCGGGCAGTGAGCGCAACGCAATTAATGTG
AGTTAGCTCACTCATTAGGCACCCCAGGCTTTACACTTTATGCTTCCGGCTCGTATGTTGTGTGGAATTG
TGAGCGGATAACAATTTCACACAGGAAACAGCTATGACCATGATTACGCCAAGCGCGCAATTAACCCTCA
CTAAAGGGAACAAAAGCTGGAGCTGCAAGCTTAATGTAGTCTTATGCAATACTCTTGTAGTCTTGCAACA
TGGTAACGATGAGTTAGCAACATGCCTTACAAGGAGAGAAAAAGCACCGTGCATGCCGATTGGTGGAAGT
AAGGTGGTACGATCGTGCCTTATTAGGAAGGCAACAGACGGGTCTGACATGGATTGGACGAACCACTGAA
TTGCCGCATTGCAGAGATATTGTATTTAAGTGCCTAGCTCGATACATAAACGGGTCTCTCTGGTTAGACC
AGATCTGAGCCTGGGAGCTCTCTGGCTAACTAGGGAACCCACTGCTTAAGCCTCAATAAAGCTTGCCTTG
AGTGCTTCAAGTAGTGTGTGCCCGTCTGTTGTGTGACTCTGGTAACTAGAGATCCCTCAGACCCTTTTAG
TCAGTGTGGAAAATCTCTAGCAGTGGCGCCCGAACAGGGACTTGAAAGCGAAAGGGAAACCAGAGGAGCT
CTCTCGACGCAGGACTCGGCTTGCTGAAGCGCGCACGGCAAGAGGCGAGGGGCGGCGACTGGTGAGTACG
CCAAAAATTTTGACTAGCGGAGGCTAGAAGGAGAGAGATGGGTGCGAGAGCGTCAGTATTAAGCGGGGGA
GAATTAGATCGCGATGGGAAAAAATTCGGTTAAGGCCAGGGGGAAAGAAAAAATATAAATTAAAACATAT
AGTATGGGCAAGCAGGGAGCTAGAACGATTCGCAGTTAATCCTGGCCTGTTAGAAACATCAGAAGGCTGT
AGACAAATACTGGGACAGCTACAACCATCCCTTCAGACAGGATCAGAAGAACTTAGATCATTATATAATA
CAGTAGCAACCCTCTATTGTGTGCATCAAAGGATAGAGATAAAAGACACCAAGGAAGCTTTAGACAAGAT
AGAGGAAGAGCAAAACAAAAGTAAGACCACCGCACAGCAAGCGGCCGCTGATCTTCAGACCTGGAGGAGG
AGATATGAGGGACAATTGGAGAAGTGAATTATATAAATATAAAGTAGTAAAAATTGAACCATTAGGAGTA
GCACCCACCAAGGCAAAGAGAAGAGTGGTGCAGAGAGAAAAAAGAGCAGTGGGAATAGGAGCTTTGTTCC
TTGGGTTCTTGGGAGCAGCAGGAAGCACTATGGGCGCAGCGTCAATGACGCTGACGGTACAGGCCAGACA
ATTATTGTCTGGTATAGTGCAGCAGCAGAACAATTTGCTGAGGGCTATTGAGGCGCAACAGCATCTGTTG
CAACTCACAGTCTGGGGCATCAAGCAGCTCCAGGCAAGAATCCTGGCTGTGGAAAGATACCTAAAGGATC
AACAGCTCCTGGGGATTTGGGGTTGCTCTGGAAAACTCATTTGCACCACTGCTGTGCCTTGGAATGCTAG
TTGGAGTAATAAATCTCTGGAACAGATTTGGAATCACACGACCTGGATGGAGTGGGACAGAGAAATTAAC
AATTACACAAGCTTAATACACTCCTTAATTGAAGAATCGCAAAACCAGCAAGAAAAGAATGAACAAGAAT
TATTGGAATTAGATAAATGGGCAAGTTTGTGGAATTGGTTTAACATAACAAATTGGCTGTGGTATATAAA
ATTATTCATAATGATAGTAGGAGGCTTGGTAGGTTTAAGAATAGTTTTTGCTGTACTTTCTATAGTGAAT
AGAGTTAGGCAGGGATATTCACCATTATCGTTTCAGACCCACCTCCCAACCCCGAGGGGACCCATGCATT
GCATCTCAATTAGTCAGCAACCAGGTGTGGAAAGTCCCCAGGCTCCCCAGCAGGCAGAAGTATGCAAAGC
ATGCGTCTCAATTAGTCAGCAACCATAGTCCCGCCCCTAACTCCGCCCATCCCGCCCCTAACTCCGCCCA
GTTCCGCCCATTCTCCGCCCCATGGCTGACTAATTTTTTTTATTTATGCAGAGGCCGAGGCCGCCTCGGC
CTCTGAGCTATTCCAGAAGTAGTGAGGAGGCTTTTTTGGAGGCCTAGGCTTTTGCAAAAAGCTTTCTAGA
GGTACCACCGGAGCTTACCATGACCGAGTACAAGCCCACGGTGCGCCTCGCCACCCGCGACGACGTCCCC
AGGGCCGTACGCACCCTCGCCGCCGCGTTCGCCGACTACCCCGCCACGCGCCACACCGTCGATCCGGACC
GCCACATCGAGCGGGTCACCGAGCTGCAAGAACTCTTCCTCACGCGCGTCGGGCTCGACATCGGCAAGGT
GTGGGTCGCGGACGACGGCGCCGCCGTGGCGGTCTGGACCACGCCGGAGAGCGTCGAAGCGGGGGCGGTG
TTCGCCGAGATCGGCCCGCGCATGGCCGAGTTGAGCGGTTCCCGGCTGGCCGCGCAGCAACAGATGGAAG
GCCTCCTGGCGCCGCACCGGCCCAAGGAGCCCGCGTGGTTCCTGGCCACCGTCGGCGTCTCGCCCGACCA
CCAGGGCAAGGGTCTGGGCAGCGCCGTCGTGCTCCCCGGAGTGGAGGCGGCCGAGCGCGCCGGGGTGCCC
GCCTTCCTGGAGACCTCCGCGCCCCGCAACCTCCCCTTCTACGAGCGGCTCGGCTTCACCGTCACCGCCG
ACGTCGAGGTGCCCGAAGGACCGCGCACCTGGTGCATGACCCGCAAGCCCGGTGCCAGTTAACGAATTCT
AGATCTTGAGACAAATGGCAGTATTCATCCACAATTTTAAAAGAAAAGGGGGGATTGGGGGGTACAGTGC
AGGGGAAAGAATAGTAGACATAATAGCAACAGACATACAAACTAAAGAATTACAAAAACAAATTACAAAA
ATTCAAAATTTTCGGGTTTATTACAGGGACAGCAGAGATCCACTTTGGCGCCGGCTCGAGGCCTGCAGGT
GCAAAGATGGATAAAGTTTTAAACAGAGAGGAATCTTTGCAGCTAATGGACCTTCTAGGTCTTGAAAGGA
GTGGGAATT
