>Addgene plasmid #144194 | TFORF1812 | depositor partial sequence | sequence record 284697 | Insert
ACCGCCACCATGGATAGTGAATCAAACATCCCTTCTGGAACAATACAGAGTAGGAAAGGTTTGCAGAATA
AGAGTCAGTTTAGGACCATTGCACCAAAAATTGTGCCCAAAGTCCTAACGTCCAGAATGCTGCCATGTCA
TTCACCATCACGCTCTGATCAGGTGAATCTGGGACCCTCCATCAACTCCAAGCTGCTGGGGATGTCCACC
CAGAACTATGCCCTGATGCAGGTTGCTGGCCAGGAGGGGACATTTTCTCTTGTTGCTCTGCCACATGTTG
CCTCAGCTCAGCCAATTCAGAAACCCAGAATGTCCCTACCTGAAAACCTGAAACTTCCTATTCCTAGATA
TCAACCCCCTAGAAATAGCAAAGCATCAAGAAAGAAACCCATCCTGATCTTTCCTAAGAGTGGCTGTAGC
AAAGCTCCTGCCCAAACCCAAATGTGTCCTCAGATGTCCCCTTCCCCACCTCACCACCCTGAACTCCTGT
ACAAACCCAGTCCATTTGAGGAAGTACCATCACTAGAGCAAGCCCCAGCCAGCATTAGCACAGCTGCGCT
GACCAATGGAAGTGACCATGGGGACTTGAGACCACCAGTGACCAACACCCATGGCAGTCTGAACCCTCCT
GCTACCCCAGCATCATCCACACCAGAGGAGCCTGCCAAGCAGGACCTCACAGCTCTTTCAGGGAAAGCAC
ACTTTGTAAGCAAGATAACATCTAGTAAACCTTCTGCTGTTGCCAGTGAAAAATTTAAAGAACAAGTTGA
TCTTGCAAAAACCATGACCAATTTATCACCAACCATTCTTGGCAATGCAGTTCAGTTGATCTCTTCAGTC
CCCAAAGGGAAACTGCCAATCCCACCCTACTCAAGAATGAAGACAATGGAGGTTTACAAAATCAAATCAG
ATGCTAACATTGCAGGTTTTTCTTTACCAGGACCTAAGGCCGACTGTGATAAGATACCCTCCACCACAGA
AGGCTTTAATGCAGCCACCAAGGTGGCAAGCAGGCTACCTGTTCCACAAGTGTCACAGCAGAGTGCCTGT
GAAAGTGCCTTTTGTCCACCCACCAAACTTGATCTTAACCACAAAACAAAACTGAACAGTGGAGCAGCAA
AGAGAAAAGGAAGAAAACGGAAGGTACCAGATGAAATTTTGGCATTTCAGGGAAAAAGGAGGAAATATAT
CATTAATAAGTGTAGAGATGGTAAAGAAAGAGTAAAAAATGATCCCCAAGAATTCAGAGACCAAAAGCTG
GGGACCCTGAAAAAATACCGTAGCATTATGCCCAAACCTATCATGGTCATACCCACTTTGGCCTCCCTGG
CTTCTCCAACTACACTACAGTCCCAGATGCTTGGGGGCCTAGGACAGGATGTTTTGTTAAATAATTCACT
CACTCCTAAATATCTTGGCTGTAAGCAAGACAACAGCTCTTCCCCTAAGCCCAGCTCCGTGTTCAGAAAT
GGATTCTCTGGCATTAAGAAGCCTTGGCACAGATGTCACGTCTGCAACCACCACTTCCAGTTCAAACAGC
ACCTTCGAGACCACATGAATACACACACCAACAGACGCCCTTACAGTTGTCGGATTTGTCGCAAGTCCTA
TGTACGTCCTGGCAGCCTGAGCACACACATGAAACTTCATCATGGTGAGAACCGTCTGAAGAAACTCATG
TGTTGTGAGTTTTGTGCAAAAGTGTTTGGCCACATCCGAGTCTATTTTGGCCATCTGAAAGAAGTGCATA
GGGTTGTGATCAGCACTGAGCCTGCGCCCAGTGAACTGCAGCCAGGAGACATACCAAAGAACAGAGACAT
GAGTGTGCGAGGCATGGAGGGATCATTGGAGAGGGAAAACAAGTCCAACCTGGAAGAAGACTTCCTTCTA
AACCAGGCAGACGAAGTCAAATTACAAATCAAATGTGGTCGTTGTCAGATTACTGCTCAGTCTTTTGCGG
AAATAAAATTTCATTTACTTGATGTTCATGGAGAGGAAATTGAGGGCAGGCTACAAGAAGGGACCTTCCC
AGGAAGCAAGGGGACTCAGGAAGAGTTGGTGCAGCACGCTAGCCCCGACTGGAAAAGGCATCCTGAGAGA
GGGAAGCCGGAGAAGGTTCATTCCTCCTCCGAGGAATCACATGCATGTCCAAGACTGAAAAGGCAGCTCC
ACCTTCATCAGAATGGCGTGGAAATGCTCATGGAAAATGAAGGACCCCAGTCAGGAACCAACAAGCCAAG
GGAAACCTGCCAGGGCCCTGAGTGTCCTGGCCTCCACACGTTTCTCTTGTGGTCCCATTCAGGCTTTAAC
TGCCTGCTTTGTGCAGAGATGCTGGGACGGAAAGAGGACCTCCTCCACCACTGGAAGCACCAGCATAACT
GTGAGGACCCTTCCAAACTGTGGGCTATTTTAAATACGGTCTCCAACCAGGGAGTGATCGAACTTTCCAG
TGAAGCTGAGAAATAGTAATGAACTAGTCCGTAACTTGAAAGTATTTCGATTTCTTGGCTTTATATATCT
TGTGGAAAGGACGATAATCACTATTAGACCACTGAGGG
