>Addgene plasmid #144194 | TFORF1812 | depositor partial sequence | sequence record 284698 | Barcode
TAATCACTATTAGACCACTGAGGG
